>Addgene plasmid #123830 | MTK4a_017 | addgene full sequence | sequence record 249777 | Addgene NGS Result
GTGAGTTTTCGTTCCACTGAGCGTCAGACCCCGTAGAAAAGATCAAAGGATCTTCTTGAGATCCTTTTTT
TCTGCGCGTAATCTGCTGCTTGCAAACAAAAAAACCACCGCTACCAGCGGTGGTTTGTTTGCCGGATCAA
GAGCTACCAACTCTTTTTCCGAAGGTAACTGGCTTCAGCAGAGCGCAGATACCAAATACTGTTCTTCTAG
TGTAGCCGTAGTTAGGCCACCACTTCAAGAACTCTGTAGCACCGCCTACATACCTCGCTCTGCTAATCCT
GTTACCAGTGGCTGCTGCCAGTGGCGATAAGTCGTGTCTTACCGGGTTGGACTCAAGACGATAGTTACCG
GATAAGGCGCAGCGGTCGGGCTGAACGGGGGGTTCGTGCACACAGCCCAGCTTGGAGCGAACGACCTACA
CCGAACTGAGATACCTACAGCGTGAGCTATGAGAAAGCGCCACGCTTCCCGAAGGGAGAAAGGCGGACAG
GTATCCGGTAAGCGGCAGGGTCGGAACAGGAGAGCGCACGAGGGAGCTTCCAGGGGGAAACGCCTGGTAT
CTTTATAGTCCTGTCGGGTTTCGCCACCTCTGACTTGAGCGTCGATTTTTGTGATGCTCGTCAGGGGGGC
GGAGCCTATGGAAAAACGCCAGCAACGCGGCCTTTTTACGGTTCCTGGCCTTTTGCTGGCCTTTTGCTCA
CATGTTCTTTCCTGCGTTATCCCCTGATTCTGTGGATAACCGTAGTCGGTCTCAATCCGGAAGCGGAGCT
ACTAACTTCAGCCTGCTGAAGCAGGCTGGTGACGTGGAGGAGAACCCTGGACCTCCCAAGAAGAAGAGGA
AGGTGGAGGACGCCGGATCCGTGAGCAAGGGCGAGGAGCTGTTCACCGGGGTGGTGCCCATCCTGGTCGA
GCTGGACGGCGACGTAAACGGCCACAAGTTCAGCGTGAGGGGCGAGGGCGAGGGCGATGCCACCAACGGC
AAGCTGACCCTGAAGTTCATCTGCACCACCGGCAAGCTGCCCGTGCCCTGGCCCACCCTCGTGACCACCC
TGAGCCACGGCGTGCAGTGCTTCGCCCGCTACCCCGACCACATGAAGCAGCACGACTTCTTCAAGTCCGC
CATGCCCGAAGGCTACGTCCAGGAGCGCACCATCTTCTTCAAGGACGACGGCACCTACAAGACCCGCGCC
GAGGTGAAGTTCGAGGGCGACACCCTGGTGAACCGCATCGAGCTGAAGGGCGTCGACTTCAAGGAGGACG
GCAACATCCTGGGGCACAAGCTGGAGTACAACTTCAACAGCCACAACATCTATATCATGGCCGTCAAGCA
GAAGAACGGCATCAAGGTGAACTTCAAGATCCGCCACAACGTGGAGGACGGCAGCGTGCAGCTCGCCGAC
CACTACCAGCAGAACACCCCCATCGGCGACGGCCCCGTGCTGCTGCCCGACAGCCACTACCTGAGCACCC
AGTCCGTGCTGAGCAAAGACCCCAACGAGAAGCGCGATCACATGGTCCTGCTGGAGTTCCGCACCGCCGC
CGGGATCACTCTCGGCATGGACGAGCTGTACAAGTAACTCGAGTGGCTGAGACCAGACCAATAAAAAACG
CCCGGCGGCAACCGAGCGTTCTGAACAAATCCAGATGGAGTTCTGAGGTCATTACTGGATCTATCAACAG
GAGTCCAAGCGAGCTCGATATCAAATTACGCCCCGCCCTGCCACTCATCGCAGTACTGTTGTAATTCATT
AAGCATTCTGCCGACATGGAAGCCATCACAAACGGCATGATGAACCTGAATCGCCAGCGGCATCAGCACC
TTGTCGCCTTGCGTATAATATTTGCCCATGGTGAAAACGGGGGCGAAGAAGTTGTCCATATTGGCCACGT
TTAAATCAAAACTGGTGAAACTCACCCAGGGATTGGCTGAAACGAAAAACATATTCTCAATAAACCCTTT
AGGGAAATAGGCCAGGTTTTCACCGTAACACGCCACATCTTGCGAATATATGTGTAGAAACTGCCGGAAA
TCGTCGTGGTATTCACTCCAGAGCGATGAAAACGTTTCAGTTTGCTCATGGAAAACGGTGTAACAAGGGT
GAACACTATCCCATATCACCAGCTCACCGTCTTTCATTGCCATACGAAATTCCGGATGAGCATTCATCAG
GCGGGCAAGAATGTGAATAAAGGCCGGATAAAACTTGTGCTTATTTTTCTTTACGGTCTTTAAAAAGGCC
GTAATATCCAGCTGAACGGTCTGGTTATAGGTACATTGAGCAACTGACTGAAATGCCTCAAAATGTTCTT
TACGATGCCATTGGGATATATCAACGGTGGTATATCCAGTGATTTTTTTCTCCATTTTAGCTTCCTTAGC
TCCTGAAAATCTCGATAACTCAAAAAATACGCCCGGTAGTGATCTTATTTCATTATGGTGAAAGTTGGAA
CCTCTTACGTGCCCGATCAATCATGACCAAAATCCCTTAAC
Features (pLannotate 1.2.2; 5 found; start..end, strand, type, name):
     56..644     +  rep_origin     ori: high-copy-number ColE1/pMB1/pBR322/pUC origin of replication
    861..1577    +  CDS            EBFP2: enhanced blue variant of GFP (Ai et al., 2007) mammalian codon-optimized
   1601..1635    -  terminator     lambda t0 terminator: minimal transcription terminator from phage lambda (Scholtissek and Grosse, 1987)
   1709..2365    -  CDS            cat: CAT_ECOLX - Experimental evidence at protein level: Swiss-Prot protein existence level 1. This enzyme is an effector of chloramphenicol resistance in bacteria. From Escherichia coli. This protein is used as a marker in many commonly used cloning vectors, such as pACYC184.
   2366..2463    -  promoter       cat promoter: promoter of the E. coli cat gene encoding chloramphenicol acetyltransferase
