[The description below was written by a language model from this plasmid's Addgene catalogue record and pLannotate feature annotations shown in this document.]
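Description:
MTK4a_017 is a small (about 2.5 kb) part-storage plasmid from the Mammalian Toolkit (MTK), a hierarchical modular cloning system for building genetic circuits in mammalian cells. It is built on the MTK0_027 part-entry backbone and is maintained in E. coli through a high-copy ColE1/pUC-type origin of replication, with selection by chloramphenicol via a cat gene driven by its native cat promoter. A lambda t0 terminator lies between the resistance cassette and the part. Although catalogued as a mammalian expression vector, the annotated features include no mammalian promoter or polyadenylation signal, consistent with its role as a donor of a single part rather than a stand-alone expression construct.

The payload is a synthetic P2A-NLS::EBFP2 cassette, inserted through BsmBI sites that were destroyed during cloning. The feature table annotates only the mammalian codon-optimized EBFP2 coding sequence, an enhanced blue variant of GFP. The P2A and nuclear localization signal are not separately annotated and presumably lie in the stretch just upstream of it. As a Type 4a part, it occupies the C-terminal coding-sequence position in an MTK transcriptional unit. When assembled downstream of a gene of interest, the P2A peptide causes ribosomal skipping, so the upstream protein and EBFP2 are produced as separate polypeptides from one transcript, and the NLS concentrates the blue fluorescence in the nucleus. The part therefore serves as a coexpression reporter, marking cells that express the assembled gene without leaving the fluorescent protein fused to it. The promoter, upstream coding sequence and terminator come from other toolkit parts during assembly.
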