Addgene plasmid #123830: MTK4a_017
Purpose: Encodes a nuclear localized EBFP2 coexpression cassette as a Type 4a part to be used in the MTK system
Depositing lab: Hana El-Samad. Depositing organization: University of California, San Francisco (UCSF). Publication: A Toolkit for Rapid Modular Construction of Biological Circuits in Mammalian Cells. Fonseca JP, Bonny AR, Kumar GR, Ng AH, Town J, Wu QC, Aslankoohi E, Chen SY, Dods G, Harrigan P, Osimiri LC, Kistler AL, El-Samad H. ACS Synth Biol. 2019 Nov 15;8(11):2593-2606. doi: 10.1021/acssynbio.9b00322. Epub 2019 Nov 5. PubMed 31686495.
Backbone
  Vector backbone: MTK0_027
  Vector type: Mammalian Expression
Growth in bacteria
  Bacterial resistance: Chloramphenicol, 25 μg/mL
  Growth temperature: 37°C
  Growth strain: DH5alpha
  Copy number: Unknown
Gene/Insert
  Gene/Insert name: P2a-NLS::EBFP2
  Species: Synthetic
  Cloning method: Restriction Enzyme; 5′ cloning site BsmBI (destroyed during cloning); 3′ cloning site BsmBI (destroyed during cloning)
Terms and licenses: Academic/Nonprofit Terms; Industry Terms: Not Available to Industry
Depositor comments: Type 4a parts are used for C-terminal coding sequences in the MTK system Please visit https://www.biorxiv.org/content/10.1101/506188v2 for BioRxiv preprint
How to cite: MTK4a_017 was a gift from Hana El-Samad (Addgene plasmid # 123830 ; http://n2t.net/addgene:123830 ; RRID:Addgene_123830)
